>Addgene plasmid #83327 | Pentaprobe PP2 | addgene full sequence | sequence record 162190 | Addgene Assembled Sequence
GACGGATCGGGAGATCTCCCGATCCCCTATGGTCGACTCTCAGTACAATCTGCTCTGATGCCGCATAGTT
AAGCCAGTATCTGCTCCCTGCTTGTGTGTTGGAGGTCGCTGAGTAGTGCGCGAGCAAAATTTAAGCTACA
ACAAGGCAAGGCTTGACCGACAATTGCATGAAGAATCTGCTTAGGGTTAGGCGTTTTGCGCTGCTTCGCG
ATGTACGGGCCAGATATACGCGTTGACATTGATTATTGACTAGTTATTAATAGTAATCAATTACGGGGTC
ATTAGTTCATAGCCCATATATGGAGTTCCGCGTTACATAACTTACGGTAAATGGCCCGCCTGGCTGACCG
CCCAACGACCCCCGCCCATTGACGTCAATAATGACGTATGTTCCCATAGTAACGCCAATAGGGACTTTCC
ATTGACGTCAATGGGTGGAGTATTTACGGTAAACTGCCCACTTGGCAGTACATCAAGTGTATCATATGCC
AAGTACGCCCCCTATTGACGTCAATGACGGTAAATGGCCCGCCTGGCATTATGCCCAGTACATGACCTTA
TGGGACTTTCCTACTTGGCAGTACATCTACGTATTAGTCATCGCTATTACCATGGTGATGCGGTTTTGGC
AGTACATCAATGGGCGTGGATAGCGGTTTGACTCACGGGGATTTCCAAGTCTCCACCCCATTGACGTCAA
TGGGAGTTTGTTTTGGCACCAAAATCAACGGGACTTTCCAAAATGTCGTAACAACTCCGCCCCATTGACG
CAAATGGGCGGTAGGCGTGTACGGTGGGAGGTCTATATAAGCAGAGCTCTCTGGCTAACTAGAGAACCCA
CTGCTTACTGGCTTATCGAAATTAATACGACTCACTATAGGGAGACCCAAGCTTGGTACTATCTTACTTT
AGTTTCATTTAATTGTGTTGTACTCTCCTCTGCGTTCACTTAGCTTAACTTGGTTTGGCTTGATTTGACT
TCAGTTGCGCTCTATTCTACTAGAGGGCCCTATTCTATAGTGTCACCTAAATGCTAGAGCTCGCTGATCA
GCCTCGACTGTGCCTTCTAGTTGCCAGCCATCTGTTGTTTGCCCCTCCCCCGTGCCTTCCTTGACCCTGG
AAGGTGCCACTCCCACTGTCCTTTCCTAATAAAATGAGGAAATTGCATCGCATTGTCTGAGTAGGTGTCA
TTCTATTCTGGGGGGTGGGGTGGGGCAGGACAGCAAGGGGGAGGATTGGGAAGACAATAGCAGGCATGCT
GGGGATGCGGTGGGCTCTATGGCTTCTGAGGCGGAAAGAACCAGCTGGGGCTCTAGGGGGTATCCCC
[124 nt withheld, positions 1328-1451]
C
[91 nt withheld, positions 1453-1543]
A
[49 nt withheld, positions 1545-1593]
CCTTTGACGTTGGAGTCCACGTTCTTT
[37 nt withheld, positions 1621-1657]
ACCCTATCTCGGTCTATTCTTTTGATTTATAAGGGATTTTGCCGATTTCGGCCTATTGGTTAAAAAATGA
GCTGATTTAACAAAAATTTAACGCGAATTAATTCTGTGGAATGTGTGTCAGTTAGGGTGTGGAAAGTCCC
CAGGCTCCCCAGGCAGGCAGAAGTATGCAAAGCATGCATCTCAATTAGTCAGCAACCAGGTGTGGAAAGT
CCCCAGGCTCCCCAGCAGGCAGAAGTATGCAAAGCATGCATCTCAATTAGTCAGCAACCATAGTCCCGCC
CCTAACTCCGCCCATCCCGCCCCTAACTCCGCCCAGTTCCGCCCATTCTCCGCCCCATGGCTGACTAATT
TTTTTTATTTATGCAGAGGCCGAGGCCGCCTCTGCCTCTGAGCTATTCCAGAAGTAGTGAGGAGGCTTTT
TTGGAGGCCTAGGCTTTTGCAAAAAGCTCCCGGGAGCTTGTATATCCATTTTCGGATCTGATCAAGAGAC
AGGATGAGGATCGTTTCGCATGATTGAACAAGATGGATTGCACGCAGGTTCTCCGGCCGCTTGGGTGGAG
AGGCTATTCGGCTATGACTGGGCACAACAGACAATCGGCTGCTCTGATGCCGCCGTGTTCCGGCTGTCAG
CGCAGGGGCGCCCGGTTCTTTTTGTCAAGACCGACCTGTCCGGTGCCCTGAATGAACTGCAGGACGAGGC
AGCGCGGCTATCGTGGCTGGCCACGACGGGCGTTCCTTGCGCAGCTGTGCTCGACGTTGTCACTGAAGCG
GGAAGGGACTGGCTGCTATTGGGCGAAGTGCCGGGGCAGGATCTCCTGTCATCTCACCTTGCTCCTGCCG
AGAAAGTATCCATCATGGCTGATGCAATGCGGCGGCTGCATACGCTTGATCCGGCTACCTGCCCATTCGA
CCACCAAGCGAAACATCGCATCGAGCGAGCACGTACTCGGATGGAAGCCGGTCTTGTCGATCAGGATGAT
CTGGACGAAGAGCATCAGGGGCTCGCGCCAGCCGAACTGTTCGCCAGGCTCAAGGCGCGCATGCCCGACG
GCGAGGATCTCGTCGTGACCCATGGCGATGCCTGCTTGCCGAATATCATGGTGGAAAATGGCCGCTTTTC
TGGATTCATCGACTGTGGCCGGCTGGGTGTGGCGGACCGCTATCAGGACATAGCGTTGGCTACCCGTGAT
ATTGCTGAAGAGCTTGGCGGCGAATGGGCTGACCGCTTCCTCGTGCTTTACGGTATCGCCGCTCCCGATT
CGCAGCGCATCGCCTTCTATCGCCTTCTTGACGAGTTCTTCTGAGCGGGACTCTGGGGTTCGAAATGACC
GACCAAGCGACGCCCAACCTGCCATCACGAGATTTCGATTCCACCGCCGCCTTCTATGAAAGGTTGGGCT
TCGGAATCGTTTTCCGGGACGCCGGCTGGATGATCCTCCAGCGCGGGGATCTCATGCTGGAGTTCTTCGC
CCACCCCAACTTGTTTATTGCAGCTTATAATGGTTACAAATAAAGCAATAGCATCACAAATTTCACAAAT
AAAGCATTTTTTTCACTGCATTCTAGTTGTGGTTTGTCCAAACTCATCAATGTATCTTATCATGTCTGTA
TACCGTCGACCTCTAGCTAGAGCTTGGCGTAATCATGGTCATAGCTGTTTCCTGTGTGAAATTGTTATCC
GCTCACAATTCCACACAACATACGAGCCGGAAGCATAAAGTGTAAAGCCTGGGGTGCCTAATGAGTGAGC
TAACTCACATTAATTGCGTTGCGCTCACTGCCCGCTTTCCAGTCGGGAAACCTGTCGTGCCAGCTGCATT
AATGAATCGGCCAACGCGCGGGGAGAGGCGGTTTGCGTATTGGGCGCTCTTCCGCTTCCTCGCTCACTGA
CTCGCTGCGCTCGGTCGTTCGGCTGCGGCGAGCGGTATCAGCTCACTCAAAGGCGGTAATACGGTTATCC
ACAGAATCAGGGGATAACGCAGGAAAGAACATGTGAGCAAAAGGCCAGCAAAAGGCCAGGAACCGTAAAA
AGGCCGCGTTGCTGGCGTTTTTCCATAGGCTCCGCCCCCCTGACGAGCATCACAAAAATCGACGCTCAAG
TCAGAGGTGGCGAAACCCGACAGGACTATAAAGATACCAGGCGTTTCCCCCTGGAAGCTCCCTCGTGCGC
TCTCCTGTTCCGACCCTGCCGCTTACCGGATACCTGTCCGCCTTTCTCCCTTCGGGAAGCGTGGCGCTTT
CTCAATGCTCACGCTGTAGGTATCTCAGTTCGGTGTAGGTCGTTCGCTCCAAGCTGGGCTGTGTGCACGA
ACCCCCCGTTCAGCCCGACCGCTGCGCCTTATCCGGTAACTATCGTCTTGAGTCCAACCCGGTAAGACAC
GACTTATCGCCACTGGCAGCAGCCACTGGTAACAGGATTAGCAGAGCGAGGTATGTAGGCGGTGCTACAG
AGTTCTTGAAGTGGTGGCCTAACTACGGCTACACTAGAAGGACAGTATTTGGTATCTGCGCTCTGCTGAA
GCCAGTTACCTTCGGAAAAAGAGTTGGTAGCTCTTGATCCGGCAAACAAACCACCGCTGGTAGCGGTGGT
TTTTTTGTTTGCAAGCAGCAGATTACGCGCAGAAAAAAAGGATCTCAAGAAGATCCTTTGATCTTTTCTA
CGGGGTCTGACGCTCAGTGGAACGAAAACTCACGTTAAGGGATTTTGGTCATGAGATTATCAAAAAGGAT
CTTCACCTAGATCCTTTTAAATTAAAAATGAAGTTTTAAATCAATCTAAAGTATATATGAGTAAACTTGG
TCTGACAGTTACCAATGCTTAATCAGTGAGGCACCTATCTCAGCGATCTGTCTATTTCGTTCATCCATAG
TTGCCTGACTCCCCGTCGTGTAGATAACTACGATACGGGAGGGCTTACCATCTGGCCCCAGTGCTGCAAT
GATACCGCGAGACCCACGCTCACCGGCTCCAGATTTATCAGCAATAAACCAGCCAGCCGGAAGGGCCGAG
CGCAGAAGTGGTCCTGCAACTTTATCCGCCTCCATCCAGTCTATTAATTGTTGCCGGGAAGCTAGAGTAA
GTAGTTCGCCAGTTAATAGTTTGCGCAACGTTGTTGCCATTGCTACAGGCATCGTGGTGTCACGCTCGTC
GTTTGGTATGGCTTCATTCAGCTCCGGTTCCCAACGATCAAGGCGAGTTACATGATCCCCCATGTTGTGC
AAAAAAGCGGTTAGCTCCTTCGGTCCTCCGATCGTTGTCAGAAGTAAGTTGGCCGCAGTGTTATCACTCA
TGGTTATGGCAGCACTGCATAATTCTCTTACTGTCATGCCATCCGTAAGATGCTTTTCTGTGACTGGTGA
GTACTCAACCAAGTCATTCTGAGAATAGTGTATGCGGCGACCGAGTTGCTCTTGCCCGGCGTCAATACGG
GATAATACCGCGCCACATAGCAGAACTTTAAAAGTGCTCATCATTGGAAAACGTTCTTCGGGGCGAAAAC
TCTCAAGGATCTTACCGCTGTTGAGATCCAGTTCGATGTAACCCACTCGTGCACCCAACTGATCTTCAGC
ATCTTTTACTTTCACCAGCGTTTCTGGGTGAGCAAAAACAGGAAGGCAAAATGCCGCAAAAAAGGGAATA
AGGGCGACACGGAAATGTTGAATACTCATACTCTTCCTTTTTCAATATTATTGAAGCATTTATCAGGGTT
ATTGTCTCATGAGCGGATACATATTTGAATGTATTTAGAAAAATAAACAAATAGGGGTTCCGCGCACATT
TCCCCGAAAAGTGCCACCTGACGTC
Features (pLannotate 1.2.2; 20 found; start..end, strand, type, name):
     36..80      -  misc_feature   bom (fragment): basis of mobility region from pBR322
    235..614     +  enhancer       CMV enhancer: human cytomegalovirus immediate early enhancer
    615..818     +  promoter       CMV promoter: human cytomegalovirus (CMV) immediate early promoter
    814..847     +  LTR            5' LTR (truncated) (fragment): truncated 5' long terminal repeat (LTR) from HIV-1
    863..881     +  promoter       T7 promoter: promoter for bacteriophage T7 RNA polymerase
   1014..1032    -  promoter       SP6 promoter: promoter for bacteriophage SP6 RNA polymerase
   1058..1282    +  polyA_signal   bGH poly(A) signal: bovine growth hormone polyadenylation signal
   1286..1307    +  promoter       SV40 promoter (fragment): SV40 enhancer and early promoter
   1328..1756    +  rep_origin     f1 ori (sequence partly withheld): f1 bacteriophage origin of replication; arrow indicates direction of (+) strand synthesis
   1770..2100    +  promoter       SV40 promoter: SV40 enhancer and early promoter
   2167..2958    +  CDS            neo: KKA2_KLEPN - Also known as kan, nptII. Experimental evidence at protein level: Swiss-Prot protein existence level 1. Resistance to kanamycin, neomycin, paromomycin, ribostamycin, butirosin and gentamicin B. From Klebsiella pneumoniae.
   2982..3140    +  CDS            ble (fragment): BLE_KLEPN - Experimental evidence at protein level: Swiss-Prot protein existence level 1. Binding protein with a strong affinity to the bleomycin family of antibiotics. Binds to CL990; an antimitotic-antibiotic compound. From Klebsiella pneumoniae.
   3135..3256    +  polyA_signal   SV40 poly(A) signal: SV40 polyadenylation signal
   3329..3345    -  protein_bind   lac operator: The lac repressor binds to the lac operator to inhibit transcription in E. coli. This inhibition can be relieved by adding lactose or isopropyl-β-D-thiogalactopyranoside (IPTG). lac repressor encoded by lacI
   3353..3383    -  promoter       lac promoter: promoter for the E. coli lac operon
   3398..3419    -  protein_bind   CAP binding site: CAP binding activates transcription in the presence of cAMP. E. coli catabolite activator protein
   3432..3524    -  CDS            lacI (fragment): lac repressor; lacI; The lac repressor binds to the lac operator to inhibit transcription in E. coli. This inhibition can be relieved by adding lactose or isopropyl-β-D-thiogalactopyranoside (IPTG).
   3707..4295    -  rep_origin     ori: high-copy-number ColE1/pMB1/pBR322/pUC origin of replication
   4466..5326    -  CDS            AmpR: β-lactamase; bla; confers resistance to ampicillin, carbenicillin, and related antibiotics
   5327..5431    -  promoter       AmpR promoter: bla
