[The description below was written by a language model from this plasmid's Addgene catalogue record and pLannotate feature annotations shown in this document.]
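Description:
Pentaprobe PP2 is a pcDNA3-based plasmid carrying a short synthetic insert of about 100 bp, PP2, and is catalogued both as a mammalian expression vector and as a template for RNA transcription. Its stated purpose is to provide a "pentaprobe" for assessing whether a protein has RNA-binding potential. The record does not describe the design of the PP2 sequence or its relationship to other pentaprobes. In the annotated 5,462-nt sequence the insert itself is not called as a feature. It presumably lies in the unannotated cloning region between the T7 promoter and the oppositely oriented SP6 promoter, downstream of the CMV enhancer/promoter and upstream of the bGH polyadenylation signal. This arrangement means the insert could be transcribed in vitro by phage RNA polymerases from either flank, giving either strand as RNA. It could also in principle be transcribed from CMV in mammalian cells. The record does not say which polymerase or strand is actually used.

The rest of the plasmid is standard pcDNA3 architecture. A high-copy ColE1/pUC-type origin and an AmpR (β-lactamase) gene with its own promoter support propagation and ampicillin selection in E. coli, and an f1 origin allows single-stranded DNA production. An SV40 early promoter drives the neo (nptII) gene, terminated by an SV40 poly(A) signal, which permits G418 selection in mammalian cells. Several other calls are small fragments: bom, a truncated HIV-1 LTR overlapping the CMV promoter, ble, lacI and the lac promoter/operator elements. These are most likely backbone remnants or short sequence similarities rather than functional parts.
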