Addgene plasmid #83327: Pentaprobe PP2
Purpose: Pentaprobe for assesing the RNA binding potential of a protein
Depositing lab: Joel Mackay. Depositing organization: University of Sydney. Publication: A rapid method for assessing the RNA-binding potential of a protein. Bendak K, Loughlin FE, Cheung V, O'Connell MR, Crossley M, Mackay JP. Nucleic Acids Res. 2012 Aug;40(14):e105. doi: 10.1093/nar/gks285. Epub 2012 Apr 3. PubMed 22492509.
Backbone
  Vector backbone: pcDNA3
  Backbone manufacturer: Invitrogen
  Backbone size w/o insert (bp): 5400
  Vector type: Mammalian Expression ; RNA transcription
Growth in bacteria
  Bacterial resistance: Ampicillin, 100 μg/mL
  Growth temperature: 37°C
  Growth strain: DH5alpha
  Copy number: High Copy
Gene/Insert
  Gene/Insert name: PP2
  Species: Synthetic
  Insert size (bp): 100
  Promoter: CMV
  Cloning method: Unknown
  Sequencing primers: 5′ CMV-F; 3′ BGH-R
Terms and licenses: Academic/Nonprofit Terms; Industry Terms: Not Available to Industry
How to cite: Pentaprobe PP2 was a gift from Joel Mackay (Addgene plasmid # 83327 ; http://n2t.net/addgene:83327 ; RRID:Addgene_83327)
