>Addgene plasmid #83327 | Pentaprobe PP2 | depositor partial sequence | sequence record 158586 | Pentaprobe sequence
TATCTTACTTTAGTTTCATTTAATTGTGTTGTACTCTCCTCTGCGTTCACTTAGCTTAACTTGGTTTGGC
TTGATTTGACTTCAGTTGCGCTCTATTCTA
