>Addgene plasmid #83327 | Pentaprobe PP2 | addgene partial sequence | sequence record 162186 | CMV-F 5'-CGCAAATGGGCGGTAGGCGTG-3'
AGCAGAGCTCTCTGGCTAACTAGAGAACCCACTGCTTACTGGCTTATCGAAATTAATACGACTCACTATA
GGGAGACCCAAGCTTGGTACTATCTTACTTTAGTTTCATTTAATTGTGTTGTACTCTCCTCTGCGTTCAC
TTAGCTTAACTTGGTTTGGCTTGATTTGACTTCAGTTGCGCTCTATTCTACTAGAGGGCCCTATTCTATA
GTGTCACCTAAATGCTAGAGCTCGCTGATCAGCCTCGACTGTGCCTTCTAGTTGCCAGCCATCTGTTGTT
TGCCCCTCCCCCGTGCCTTCCTTGACCCTGGAAGGTGCCACTCCCACTGTCCTTTCCTAATAAAATGAGG
AAATTGCATCGCATTGTCTGAGTAGGTGTCATTCTATTCTGGGGGGTGGGGTGGGGCAGGACAGCAAGGG
GGAGGATTGGGAAGACAATAGCAGGCATGCTGGGGATGCGGTGGGCTCTATGGCTTCTGAGGCGGAAAGA
ACCAGCTGGGGCTCTAGGGGGTATCCCC
[124 nt withheld, positions 519-642]
C
[91 nt withheld, positions 644-734]
A
[49 nt withheld, positions 736-784]
CCTTTGACGTTGGAGTCCACGTTCTTT
[37 nt withheld, positions 812-848]
ACCCTATCTCGGTCTATTCTTTTGATTTATAAGGGATTTTGCCGATTTCGGCCTATTGGTTAAAAAATGA
GCTGATTTAACAAAAATTTAACGCGAATTAATTCTGTGGAATGTGTGTCAGTTAGGGTGTGGAAAGTCCC
