>Addgene plasmid #83327 | Pentaprobe PP2 | addgene partial sequence | sequence record 162189 | BGH-rev 5'-TAGAAGGCACAGTCGAGG-3'
CTATAGAATAGGGCCCTCTAGTAGAATAGAGCGCAACTGAAGTCAAATCAAGCCAAACCAAGTTAAGCTA
AGTGAACGCAGAGGAGAGTACAACACAATTAAATGAAACTAAAGTAAGATAGTACCAAGCTTGGGTCTCC
CTATAGTGAGTCGTATTAATTTCGATAAGCCAGTAAGCAGTGGGTTCTCTAGTTAGCCAGAGAGCTCTGC
TTATATAGACCTCCCACCGTACACGCCTACCGCCCATTTGCGTCAATGGGGCGGAGTTGTTACGACATTT
TGGAAAGTCCCGTTGATTTTGGTGCCAAAACAAACTCCCATTGACGTCAATGGGGTGGAGACTTGGAAAT
CCCCGTGAGTCAAACCGCTATCCACGCCCATTGATGTACTGCCAAAACCGCATCACCATGGTAATAGCGA
TGACTAATACGTAGATGTACTGCCAAGTAGGAAAGTCCCATAAGGTCATGTACTGGGCATAATGCCAGGC
GGGCCATTTACCGTCATTGACGTCAATAGGGGGCGTACTTGGCATATGATACACTTGATGTACTGCCAAG
TGGGCAGTTTACCGTAAATACTCCACCCATTGACGTCAATGGAAAGTCCCTATTGGCGTTACTATGGGAA
CATACGTCATTATTGACGTCAATGGGCGGGGGTCGTTGGGCGGTCAGCCAGGCGGGCCATTTACCGTAAG
TTATGTAACGCGGAACTCCATATATGGGCTATGAACTAATGACCCCGTAATTGATTACTATTAATAACTA
GTCAATAATCAATGTCAACGCGTATATCTGGCCCGTACATCGCGAAGCAGCGCAAAACGCCTAACCCTAA
GCAGATTCTTCATGCAATTGTCGGTCAAGCCTTGCCTTGTTGTAGCTTAAATTTTGCTCGCGCACTACTC
A
